>Addgene plasmid #136068 | pCsB | addgene full sequence | sequence record 274961 | Addgene NGS Result
GCATCGGTAACATGAGCAAAGTCTGCCGCCTTACAACGGCTCTCCCGCTGACGCCGTCCCGGACTGATGG
GCTGCCTGTATCGAGTGGTGATTTTGTGCCGAGCTGCCGGTCGGGGAGCTGTTGGCTGGCTGGTGGCAGG
ATATATTGTGGTGTAAACATAACGGATCCGGTCTCATACTAATGTGAAGAGCCACAGCTTGTCTGTAAGC
GGATGCCGGGAGCAGACAAGCCCGTCAGGGCGCGTCAGCGGGTGTTGGCGGGTGTCGGGGCTGGCTTAAC
TATGCGGCATCAGAGCAGATTGTACTGAGAGTGCACCATATGCGGTGTGAAATACCGCACAGATGCGTAA
GGAGAAAATACCGCATCAGGCGCTCATCCGCCATTCAGGCTGCGCAACTGTTGGGAAGGGCGATCGGCGC
AGGCCTCTTCGCTATTACGCCAGCTGGCGAAAGGGGGATGTGCTGCAAGGCGATTAAGTTGGGTAACGCC
AGGGTTTTCCCAGTCACGACGTTGTAAAACGACGGCCAGTGAATTCGAGCTCGGTACCCGGGGATCCTCT
AGAGTCGACCTGCAGGCATGCAAGCTTGGCGTAATCATGGTCATAGCTGTTTCCTGTGTGAAATTGTTAT
CCGCTCACAATTCCACACAACATACGAGCCGGAAGCATATAGTGTAAAGCCTGGGGTGCCTAATGAGTGA
GCTAACTCACATTAATTGCGTTGCGCTCACTGCCCGCTTTCCAGTCGGGAAACCTGTCGTGCCAGCTGGC
TCTTCAGGTAAATGTGAGACCGGATCCTGACAGGATATATTGGCGGGTAAACCTAAGAGAAAAGAGCGTT
TATTAGAATAATCGGATATTTAAAAGGGCGTGAAAAGGTTTATCCGTTCGTCCATTTGTATGTGCATGCC
AACCACAGGGTTCCCCTCGGGATCAAAGTACTTTGATCCAACCCCTCCGCTGCTATAGTGCAGTCGGCTT
CTGACGTTCAGTGCAGCCGTCATCTGAAAACGACATGTCGCACAAGTCCTAAGTTACGCGACAGGCTGCC
GCCCTGCCCTTTTCCTGGCGTTTTCTTGTCGCGTGTTTTAGTCGCATAAAGTAGAATACTTGCGACTAGA
ACCGGAGACATTACGCCATGAACAAGAGCGCCGCCGCTGGCCTGCTGGGCTATGCCCGCGTCAGCACCGA
CGACCAGGACTTGACCAACCAACGGGCCGAACTGCACGCGGCCGGCTGCACCAAGCTGTTTTCCGAGAAG
ATCACCGGCACCAGGCGCGACCGCCCGGAGCTGGCCAGGATGCTTGACCACCTACGCCCTGGCGACGTTG
TGACAGTGACCAGGCTAGACCGCCTGGCCCGCAGCACCCGCGACCTACTGGACATTGCCGAGCGCATCCA
GGAGGCCGGCGCGGGCCTGCGTAGCCTGGCAGAGCCGTGGGCCGACACCACCACGCCGGCCGGCCGCATG
GTGTTGACCGTGTTCGCCGGCATTGCCGAGTTCGAGCGTTCCCTAATCATCGACCGCACCCGGAGCGGGC
GCGAGGCCGCCAAGGCCCGAGGCGTGAAGTTTGGCCCCCGCCCTACCCTCACCCCGGCACAGATCGCGCA
CGCCCGCGAGCTGATCGACCAGGAAGGCCGCACCGTGAAAGAGGCGGCTGCACTGCTTGGCGTGCATCGC
TCGACCCTGTACCGCGCACTTGAGCGCAGCGAGGAAGTGACGCCCACCGAGGCCAGGCGGCGCGGTGCCT
TCCGTGAGGACGCATTGACCGAGGCCGACGCCCTGGCGGCCGCCGAGAATGAACGCCAAGAGGAACAAGC
ATGAAACCGCACCAGGACGGCCAGGACGAACCGTTTTTCATTACCGAAGAGATCGAGGCGGAGATGATCG
CGGCCGGGTACGTGTTCGAGCCGCCCGCGCACCTCTCAACCGTGCGGCTGCATGAAATCCTGGCCGGTTT
GTCTGATGCCAAGCTGGCGGCCTGGCCGGCCAGCTTGGCCGCTGAAGAAACCGAGCGCCGCCGTCTAAAA
AGGTGATGTGTATTTGAGTAAAACAGCTTGCGTCATGCGGTCGCTGCGTATATGATGCGATGAGTAAATA
AACAAATACGCAAGGGGAACGCATGAAGGTTATCGCTGTACTTAACCAGAAAGGCGGGTCAGGCAAGACG
ACCATCGCAACCCATCTAGCCCGCGCCCTGCAACTCGCCGGGGCCGATGTTCTGTTAGTCGATTCCGATC
CCCAGGGCAGTGCCCGCGATTGGGCGGCCGTGCGGGAAGATCAACCGCTAACCGTTGTCGGCATCGACCG
CCCGACGATTGACCGCGACGTGAAGGCCATCGGCCGGCGCGACTTCGTAGTGATCGACGGAGCGCCCCAG
GCGGCGGACTTGGCTGTGTCCGCGATCAAGGCAGCCGACTTCGTGCTGATTCCGGTGCAGCCAAGCCCTT
ACGACATATGGGCCACCGCCGACCTGGTGGAGCTGGTTAAGCAGCGCATTGAGGTCACGGATGGAAGGCT
ACAAGCGGCCTTTGTCGTGTCGCGGGCGATCAAAGGCACGCGCATCGGCGGTGAGGTTGCCGAGGCGCTG
GCCGGGTACGAGCTGCCCATTCTTGAGTCCCGTATCACGCAGCGCGTGAGCTACCCAGGCACTGCCGCCG
CCGGCACAACCGTTCTTGAATCAGAACCCGAGGGCGACGCTGCCCGCGAGGTCCAGGCGCTGGCCGCTGA
AATTAAATCAAAACTCATTTGAGTTAATGAGGTAAAGAGAAAATGAGCAAAAGCACAAACACGCTAAGTG
CCGGCCGTCCGAGCGCACGCAGCAGCAAGGCTGCAACGTTGGCCAGCCTGGCAGACACGCCAGCCATGAA
GCGGGTCAACTTTCAGTTGCCGGCGGAGGATCACACCAAGCTGAAGATGTACGCGGTACGCCAAGGCAAG
ACCATTACCGAGCTGCTATCTGAATACATCGCGCAGCTACCAGAGTAAATGAGCAAATGAATAAATGAGT
AGATGAATTTTAGCGGCTAAAGGAGGCGGCATGGAAAATCAAGAACAACCAGGCACCGACGCCGTGGAAT
GCCCCATGTGTGGAGGAACGGGCGGTTGGCCAGGCGTAAGCGGCTGGGTTGCCTGCCGGCCCTGCAATGG
CACTGGAACCCCCAAGCCCGAGGAATCGGCGTGAGCGGTCGCAAACCATCCGGCCCGGTACAAATCGGCG
CGGCGCTGGGTGATGACCTGGTGGAGAAGTTGAAGGCCGCGCAGGCCGCCCAGCGGCAACGCATCGAGGC
AGAAGCACGCCCCGGTGAATCGTGGCAAGCGGCCGCTGATCGAATCCGCAAAGAATCCCGGCAACCGCCG
GCAGCCGGTGCGCCGTCGATTAGGAAGCCGCCCAAGGGCGACGAGCAACCAGATTTTTTCGTTCCGATGC
TCTATGACGTGGGCACCCGCGATAGTCGCAGCATCATGGACGTGGCCGTTTTCCGTCTGTCGAAGCGTGA
CCGACGAGCTGGCGAGGTGATCCGCTACGAGCTTCCAGACGGGCACGTAGAGGTTTCCGCAGGGCCGGCC
GGCATGGCCAGTGTGTGGGATTACGACCTGGTACTGATGGCGGTTTCCCATCTAACCGAATCCATGAACC
GATACCGGGAAGGGAAGGGAGACAAGCCCGGCCGCGTGTTCCGTCCACACGTTGCGGACGTACTCAAGTT
CTGCCGGCGAGCCGATGGCGGAAAGCAGAAAGACGACCTGGTAGAAACCTGCATTCGGTTAAACACCACG
CACGTTGCCATGCAGCGTACGAAGAAGGCCAAGAACGGCCGCCTGGTGACGGTATCCGAGGGTGAAGCCT
TGATTAGCCGCTACAAGATCGTAAAGAGCGAAACCGGGCGGCCGGAGTACATCGAGATCGAGCTAGCTGA
TTGGATGTACCGCGAGATCACAGAAGGCAAGAACCCGGACGTGCTGACGGTTCACCCCGATTACTTTTTG
ATCGATCCCGGCATCGGCCGTTTTCTCTACCGCCTGGCACGCCGCGCCGCAGGCAAGGCAGAAGCCAGAT
GGTTGTTCAAGACGATCTACGAACGCAGTGGCAGCGCCGGAGAGTTCAAGAAGTTCTGTTTCACCGTGCG
CAAGCTGATCGGGTCAAATGACCTGCCGGAGTACGATTTGAAGGAGGAGGCGGGGCAGGCTGGCCCGATC
CTAGTCATGCGCTACCGCAACCTGATCGAGGGCGAAGCATCCGCCGGTTCCTAATGTACGGAGCAGATGC
TAGGGCAAATTGCCCTAGCAGGGGAAAAAGGTCGAAAAGGACTCTTTCCTGTGGATAGCACGTACATTGG
GAACCCAAAGCCGTACATTGGGAACCGGAACCCGTACATTGGGAACCCAAAGCCGTACATTGGGAACCGG
TCACACATGTAAGTGACTGATATAAAAGAGAAAAAAGGCGATTTTTCCGCCTAAAACTCTTTAAAACTTA
TTAAAACTCTTAAAACCCGCCTGGCCTGTGCATAACTGTCTGGCCAGCGCACAGCCGAAGTGCTGCAAAA
AGCGCCTACCCTTCGGTCGCTGCGCTCCCTACGCCCCGCCGCTTCGCGTCGGCCTATCGCGGCCGCTGGC
CGCTCAAAAATGGCTGGCCTACGGCCAGGCAATCTACCAGGGCGCGGACAAGCCGCGCCGTCGCCACTCG
ACCGCCGGCGCCCACATCAAGGCACCCTGCCTCGCGCGTTTCGGTGATGACGGTGAAAACCTCTGACACA
TGCAGCTCCCGGTGACGGTCACAGCTTGTCTGTAAGCGGATGCCGGGAGCAGACAAGCCCGTCAGGGCGC
GTCAGCGGGTGTTGGCGGGTGTCGGGGCGCAGCCATGACCCAGTCACGTAGCGATAGCGGAGTGTATACT
GGCTTAACTATGCGGCATCAGAGCAGATTGTACTGAGAGTGCACCATATGCGGTGTGAAATACCGCACAG
ATGCGTAAGGAGAAAATACCGCATCAGGCGCTCATCCGCTTCCTCGCTCACTGACTCGCTGCGCTCGGTC
GTTCGGCTGCGGCGAGCGGTATCAGCTCACTCAAAGGCGGTAATACGGTTATCCACAGAATCAGGGGATA
ACGCAGGAAAGAACATGTGAGCAAAAGGCCAGCAAAAGGCCAGGAACCGTAAAAAGGCCGCGTTGCTGGC
GTTTTTCCATAGGCTCCGCCCCCCTGACGAGCATCACAAAAATCGACGCTCAAGTCAGAGGTGGCGAAAC
CCGACAGGACTATAAAGATACCAGGCGTTTCCCCCTGGAAGCTCCCTCGTGCGCTCTCCTGTTCCGACCC
TGCCGCTTACCGGATACCTGTCCGCCTTTCTCCCTTCGGGAAGCGTGGCGCTTTCTCATAGCTCACGCTG
TAGGTATCTCAGTTCGGTGTAGGTCGTTCGCTCCAAGCTGGGCTGTGTGCACGAACCCCCCGTTCAGCCC
GACCGCTGCGCCTTATCCGGTAACTATCGTCTTGAGTCCAACCCGGTAAGACACGACTTATCGCCACTGG
CAGCAGCCACTGGTAACAGGATTAGCAGAGCGAGGTATGTAGGCGGTGCTACAGAGTTCTTGAAGTGGTG
GCCTAACTACGGCTACACTAGAAGGACAGTATTTGGTATCTGCGCTCTGCTGAAGCCAGTTACCTTCGGA
AAAAGAGTTGGTAGCTCTTGATCCGGCAAACAAACCACCGCTGGTAGCGGTGGTTTTTTTGTTTGCAAGC
AGCAGATTACGCGCAGAAAAAAAGGATCTCAAGAAGATCCTTTGATCTTTTCTACGGGGTCTGACGCTCA
GTGGAACGAAAACTCACGTTAAGGGATTTTGGTCATGCATTCTAGGTGATTATTTGCCGACTACCTTGGT
GATCTCGCCTTTCACGTAGTGGACAAATTCTTCCAACTGATCTGCGCGCGAGGCCAAGCGATCTTCTTCT
TGTCCAAGATAAGCCTGTCTAGCTTCAAGTATGACGGGCTGATACTGGGCCGGCAGGCGCTCCATTGCCC
AGTCGGCAGCGACATCCTTCGGCGCGATTTTGCCGGTTACTGCGCTGTACCAAATGCGGGACAACGTAAG
CACTACATTTCGCTCATCACCAGCCCAGTCGGGCGGCGAGTTCCATAGCGTTAAGGTTTCATTTAGCGCC
TCAAATAGATCCTGTTCAGGAACCGGATCAAAGAGTTCCTCCGCCGCTGGACCTACCAAGGCAACGCTAT
GTTCTCTTGCTTTTGTCAGCAAGATAGCCAGATCAATGTCGATCGTGGCTGGCTCGAAGATACCTGCAAG
AATGTCATTGCGCTGCCATTCTCCAAATTGCAGTTCGCGCTTAGCTGGATAACGCCACGGAATGATGTCG
TCGTGCACAACAATGGTGACTTCTACAGCGCGGAGAATCTCGCTCTCTCCAGGGGAAGCCGAAGTTTCCA
AAAGGTCGTTGATCAAAGCTCGCCGCGTTGTTTCATCAAGCCTTACGGTCACCGTAACCAGCAAATCAAT
ATCACTGTGTGGCTTCAGGCCGCCATCCACTGCGGAGCCGTACAAATGTACGGCCAGCAACGTCGGTTCG
AGATGGCGCTCGATGACGCCAACTACCTCTGATAGTTGAGTCGATACTTCGGCGATCACCGCTTCCCTCA
TAATGTTTAACTTTGTTTTAGGGCGACTGCCCTGCTGCGTAACATCGTTGCTGCTCCATAACATCAAACA
TCGACCCACGGCGTAACGCGCTTGCTGCTTGGATGCCCGAGGCATAGACTGTACCCCAAAAAAACAGTCA
TAACAAGCCATGAAAACCGCCACTGCGCCGTTACCACCGCTGCGTTCGGTCAAGGTTCTGGACCAGTTGC
GTGAGCGCATACGCTACTTGCATTACAGCTTACGAACCGAACAGGCTTATGTCCACTGGGTTCGTGCCTT
CATCCGTTTCCACGGTGTGCGTCACCCGGCAACCTTGGGTAGCAGCGAAGTCGAGGCATTTCTGTCCTGG
CTGGAACAGAACTTATTATTTCCTTCCTCTTTTCTACAGTATTTAAAGATACCCCAAGAAGCTAATTATA
ACAAGACGAACTCCAATTCACTGTTCCTTGCATTCTAAAACCTTAAATACCAGAAAACAGCTTTTTCAAA
GTTGTTTTCAAAGTTGGCGTATAACATAGTATCGACGGAGCCGATTTTGAAACCGCGGTGATCACAGGCA
GCAACGCTCTGTCATCGTTACAATCAACATGCTACCCTCCGCGAGATCATCCGTGTTTCAAACCCGGCAG
CTTAGTTGCCGTTCTTCCGAATA
Features (pLannotate 1.2.2; 19 found; start..end, strand, type, name):
    134..158     +  misc_feature   LB T-DNA repeat: left border repeat from nopaline C58 T-DNA
    271..370     +  misc_feature   bom (fragment): basis of mobility region from pBR322
    379..534     -  CDS            lacZα (fragment): LacZα fragment of β-galactosidase; lacZ fragment
    531..587     +  misc_feature   MCS: pUC18/19 multiple cloning site
    624..640     -  protein_bind   lac operator: The lac repressor binds to the lac operator to inhibit transcription in E. coli. This inhibition can be relieved by adding lactose or isopropyl-β-D-thiogalactopyranoside (IPTG). lac repressor encoded by lacI
    648..678     -  promoter       lac promoter: promoter for the E. coli lac operon
    693..714     -  protein_bind   CAP binding site: CAP binding activates transcription in the presence of cAMP. E. coli catabolite activator protein
    727..768     -  CDS            lacI (fragment): lac repressor; lacI; The lac repressor binds to the lac operator to inhibit transcription in E. coli. This inhibition can be relieved by adding lactose or isopropyl-β-D-thiogalactopyranoside (IPTG).
    798..822     +  misc_feature   RB T-DNA repeat: right border repeat from nopaline C58 T-DNA
   1162..1563    +  CDS            Y4CG_SINFN (fragment): Protein inferred from homology: Swiss-Prot protein existence level 3. From Sinorhizobium fredii (strain NBRC 101917 / NGR234).
   2123..2752    +  CDS            pVS1 StaA: stability protein from the Pseudomonas plasmid pVS1 (Heeb et al., 2000)
   3181..4254    +  CDS            pVS1 RepA: replication protein from the Pseudomonas plasmid pVS1 (Heeb et al., 2000)
   4320..4514    +  rep_origin     pVS1 oriV: origin of replication for the Pseudomonas plasmid pVS1 (Heeb et al., 2000)
   4717..4756    +  CDS            rop (fragment): Rop protein, which maintains plasmids at low copy number; rop
   4858..4998    +  misc_feature   bom: basis of mobility region from pBR322
   5184..5772    -  rep_origin     ori: high-copy-number ColE1/pMB1/pBR322/pUC origin of replication
   5863..6651    -  CDS            aadA: S3AD_ECOLX - Experimental evidence at protein level: Swiss-Prot protein existence level 1. Mediates bacterial resistance to the antibiotics streptomycin and spectinomycin. From Escherichia coli.
   6658..6714    -  CDS            GmR (fragment): gentamycin acetyltransferase; aacC1; confers resistance to gentamycin
   6890..6913    -  promoter       Pc promoter (fragment): intI1 (promoter lies within the coding sequence); class 1 integron promoter
