[The description below was written by a language model from this plasmid's Addgene catalogue record and pLannotate feature annotations shown in this document.]
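Description:
pCsB is a binary T-DNA acceptor plasmid for hierarchical, Type IIS-based assembly of plant expression constructs, built on a domesticated pDGB3_Omega1 backbone. It is catalogued as the acceptor for position 2 at even assembly levels. The plasmid belongs to a synthetic biology toolkit described for reprogramming gene expression in the liverwort Marchantia polymorpha. The sequenced record is about 7.3 kb.

In E. coli the plasmid replicates from a high-copy ColE1/pUC-type origin, which is accompanied by a pBR322 bom site. It also carries the pVS1 oriV with the RepA replication protein and StaA stability protein. These pVS1 functions are the ones generally used to maintain binary vectors in Agrobacterium. Selection is by spectinomycin through the aadA gene, which sits downstream of a fragment of a class 1 integron Pc promoter and a remnant of a gentamicin resistance gene.

Between the nopaline-type left and right T-DNA border repeats lies the placeholder payload, a lacZα cassette. It consists of the lac promoter, CAP binding site, lac operator, a pUC-type multiple cloning site and a lacZα fragment. The catalogue lists SapI sites at both ends of the cloning position, destroyed during cloning. This indicates that assembled transcription units from the previous level replace the lacZα cassette in a SapI-driven reaction. Colonies carrying a successful assembly lose α-complementation and appear white, while those with unmodified acceptor stay blue. The finished multigene insert then sits between the borders, ready for Agrobacterium-mediated transfer into plant tissue. As deposited, the plasmid contains no plant promoter, plant coding sequence or plant selection marker; these are supplied by the parts assembled into it.
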