Addgene plasmid #136068: pCsB
Purpose: Acceptor plasmid for even level position 2, lacZ blue-white screening
Depositing lab: Jim Haseloff. Depositing organization: University of Cambridge. Publication: Systematic tools for reprogramming plant gene expression in a simple model, Marchantia polymorpha. Sauret-Gueto S, Frangedakis E, Silvestri L, Rebmann M, Tomaselli M, Markel K, Delmans M, West A, Patron NJ, Haseloff J. ACS Synth Biol. 2020 Mar 12. doi: 10.1021/acssynbio.9b00511. PubMed 32163700.
Backbone
  Vector backbone: pDGB3_Omega1_domesticated
  Vector type: Plant Expression, Synthetic Biology
Growth in bacteria
  Bacterial resistance: Spectinomycin, 50 μg/mL
  Growth temperature: 37°C
  Growth strain: DH5alpha
  Copy number: High Copy
Gene/Insert
  Gene/Insert name: lacZ
  Cloning method: Restriction Enzyme; 5′ cloning site SapI (destroyed during cloning); 3′ cloning site SapI (destroyed during cloning)
  Sequencing primers: 5′ n/a
Depositor comments: Please visit https://www.biorxiv.org/content/10.1101/2020.02.29.971002v1 for bioRxiv preprint.
How to cite: pCsB was a gift from Jim Haseloff (Addgene plasmid # 136068 ; http://n2t.net/addgene:136068 ; RRID:Addgene_136068)
